>Addgene plasmid #27466 | pRS426 Gal TDP43 | addgene partial sequence | sequence record 33807 | 27466 with GAL1
TTTGTACAAAAAAGCAGGCACCATGTCTGAATATATTCGGGTAACCGAAGATGAGAACGATGAGCCCATT
GAAATACCATCGGAAGACGATGGGACGGTGCTGCTCTCCACGGTTACAGCCCAGTTTCCAGGGGCGTGTG
GGCTTCGCTACAGGAATCCAGTGTCTCAGTGTATGAGAGGTGTCCGGCTGGTAGAAGGAATTCTGCATGC
CCCAGATGCTGGCTGGGGAAATCTGGTGTATGTTGTCAACTATCCAAAAGATAACAAAAGAAAAATGGAT
GAGACAGATGCTTCATCAGCAGTGAAAGTGAAAAGAGCAGTCCAGAAAACATCCGATTTAATAGTGTTGG
GTCTCCCATGGAAAACAACCGAACAGGACCTGAAAGAGTATTTTAGTACCTTTGGAGAAGTTCTTATGGT
GCAGGTCAAGAAAGATCTTAAGACTGGTCATTCAAAGGGGTTTGGCTTTGTTCGTTTTACGGAATATGAA
ACACAAGTGAAAGTAATGTCACAGCGACATATGATAGATGGACGATGGTGTGACTGCAAACTTCCTAATT
CTAAGCAAAGCCAAGATGAGCCTTTGAGAAGCAGAAAAGTGTTTGTGGGGCGCTGTACAGAGGACATGAC
TGAGGATGAGCTGCGGGAGTTCTTCTCTCAGTACGGGGATGTGATGGATGTCTTCATCCCCAAGCCATTC
AGGGCCTTTGCCTTTGTTACATTTGCAGATGATCAGATTGCGCAGTCTCTTTGTGGAGAGGACTTGATCA
TTAAAGGAATCAGCGTTCA
