[The description below was written by a language model from this plasmid's Addgene catalogue record.]
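Description:
pRS426 Gal TDP43 is a yeast expression plasmid that carries the human TARDBP gene, encoding TDP-43, in the pRS426 Gal backbone (about 7.1 kb without the insert). The pRS426 series are standard yeast–E. coli shuttle vectors, generally built around a 2μ origin for high-copy episomal maintenance in Saccharomyces cerevisiae and a URA3 auxotrophic marker for selection on uracil-deficient medium. These elements are inferred from the backbone name, because no feature table accompanies the record. In bacteria the plasmid is selected with ampicillin. The record lists its bacterial copy number as unknown.

The "Gal" designation and the name of the listed sequencing primer indicate that the insert sits downstream of a galactose-inducible promoter of the GAL1 type, although the record does not explicitly name the promoter. Such promoters are repressed in glucose and strongly induced in galactose, so expression of a potentially toxic protein can be switched on under controlled conditions. The TDP-43 coding sequence was inserted by restriction enzyme cloning. No epitope tag, fluorescent fusion or mutation is recorded, so the insert appears to be untagged, wild-type protein, but this cannot be confirmed from the fields given.

TDP-43 is an RNA-binding protein whose aggregation is linked to amyotrophic lateral sclerosis (TARDBP is also known as ALS10). The associated publication describes a yeast model of TDP-43 proteinopathy, so the plasmid is suited to high-level inducible expression of TDP-43 in yeast for studying its aggregation and cellular toxicity.
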