Addgene plasmid #27466: pRS426 Gal TDP43
Depositing lab: Aaron Gitler. Depositing organization: University of Pennsylvania. Publication: A yeast TDP-43 proteinopathy model: Exploring the molecular determinants of TDP-43 aggregation and cellular toxicity. Johnson BS, McCaffery JM, Lindquist S, Gitler AD. Proc Natl Acad Sci U S A. 2008 Apr 29. 105(17):6439-44. 10.1073/pnas.0802082105 PubMed 18434538.
Backbone
  Vector backbone: pRS426 Gal
  Backbone size w/o insert (bp): 7099
  Vector type: Yeast Expression
Growth in bacteria
  Bacterial resistance: Ampicillin, 100 μg/mL
  Growth temperature: 37°C
  Growth strain: DH5alpha
  Copy number: Unknown
Gene/Insert
  Gene/Insert name: TDP-43 (alt name: TDP43)
  Species: H. sapiens (human)
  Entrez Gene: TARDBP (a.k.a. ALS10, TDP-43)
  Cloning method: Restriction Enzyme
  Sequencing primers: 5′ pRSGal-Fwd GTTAATATACCTCTATACTTTAACGTCAAGGAGA
Terms and licenses: Academic/Nonprofit Terms; Industry Terms: Not Available to Industry
How to cite: pRS426 Gal TDP43 was a gift from Aaron Gitler (Addgene plasmid # 27466 ; http://n2t.net/addgene:27466 ; RRID:Addgene_27466)
